>Addgene plasmid #116314 | pHAGE-EGFR-V742A | addgene full sequence | sequence record 250505 | Addgene NGS Result
TGGAAGGGCTAATTCACTCCCAAAGAAGACAAGATATCCTTGATCTGTGGATCTACCACACACAAGGCTA
CTTCCCTGATTAGCAGAACTACACACCAGGGCCAGGGGTCAGATATCCACTGACCTTTGGATGGTGCTAC
AAGCTAGTACCAGTTGAGCCAGATAAGGTAGAAGAGGCCAATAAAGGAGAGAACACCAGCTTGTTACACC
CTGTGAGCCTGCATGGGATGGATGACCCGGAGAGAGAAGTGTTAGAGTGGAGGTTTGACAGCCGCCTAGC
ATTTCATCACGTGGCCCGAGAGCTGCATCCGGAGTACTTCAAGAACTGCTGATATCGAGCTTGCTACAAG
GGACTTTCCGCTGGGGACTTTCCAGGGAGGCGTGGCCTGGGCGGGACTGGGGAGTGGCGAGCCCTCAGAT
CCTGCATATAAGCAGCTGCTTTTTGCCTGTACTGGGTCTCTCTGGTTAGACCAGATCTGAGCCTGGGAGC
TCTCTGGCTAACTAGGGAACCCACTGCTTAAGCCTCAATAAAGCTTGCCTTGAGTGCTTCAAGTAGTGTG
TGCCCGTCTGTTGTGTGACTCTGGTAACTAGAGATCCCTCAGACCCTTTTAGTCAGTGTGGAAAATCTCT
AGCAGTGGCGCCCGAACAGGGACTTGAAAGCGAAAGGGAAACCAGAGGAGCTCTCTCGACGCAGGACTCG
GCTTGCTGAAGCGCGCACGGCAAGAGGCGAGGGGCGGCGACTGGTGAGTACGCCAAAAATTTTGACTAGC
GGAGGCTAGAAGGAGAGAGATGGGTGCGAGAGCGTCAGTATTAAGCGGGGGAGAATTAGATCGCGATGGG
AAAAAATTCGGTTAAGGCCAGGGGGAAAGAAAAAATATAAATTAAAACATATAGTATGGGCAAGCAGGGA
GCTAGAACGATTCGCAGTTAATCCTGGCCTGTTAGAAACATCAGAAGGCTGTAGACAAATACTGGGACAG
CTACAACCATCCCTTCAGACAGGATCAGAAGAACTTAGATCATTATATAATACAGTAGCAACCCTCTATT
GTGTGCATCAAAGGATAGAGATAAAAGACACCAAGGAAGCTTTAGACAAGATAGAGGAAGAGCAAAACAA
AAGTAAGACCACCGCACAGCAAGCGGCCGGCCGCTGATCTTCAGACCTGGAGGAGGAGATATGAGGGACA
ATTGGAGAAGTGAATTATATAAATATAAAGTAGTAAAAATTGAACCATTAGGAGTAGCACCCACCAAGGC
AAAGAGAAGAGTGGTGCAGAGAGAAAAAAGAGCAGTGGGAATAGGAGCTTTGTTCCTTGGGTTCTTGGGA
GCAGCAGGAAGCACTATGGGCGCAGCGTCAATGACGCTGACGGTACAGGCCAGACAATTATTGTCTGGTA
TAGTGCAGCAGCAGAACAATTTGCTGAGGGCTATTGAGGCGCAACAGCATCTGTTGCAACTCACAGTCTG
GGGCATCAAGCAGCTCCAGGCAAGAATCCTGGCTGTGGAAAGATACCTAAAGGATCAACAGCTCCTGGGG
ATTTGGGGTTGCTCTGGAAAACTCATTTGCACCACTGCTGTGCCTTGGAATGCTAGTTGGAGTAATAAAT
CTCTGGAACAGATTTGGAATCACACGACCTGGATGGAGTGGGACAGAGAAATTAACAATTACACAAGCTT
AATACACTCCTTAATTGAAGAATCGCAAAACCAGCAAGAAAAGAATGAACAAGAATTATTGGAATTAGAT
AAATGGGCAAGTTTGTGGAATTGGTTTAACATAACAAATTGGCTGTGGTATATAAAATTATTCATAATGA
TAGTAGGAGGCTTGGTAGGTTTAAGAATAGTTTTTGCTGTACTTTCTATAGTGAATAGAGTTAGGCAGGG
ATATTCACCATTATCGTTTCAGACCCACCTCCCAACCCCGAGGGGACCCGACAGGCCCGAAGGAATAGAA
GAAGAAGGTGGAGAGAGAGACAGAGACAGATCCATTCGATTAGTGAACGGATCTCGACGGTATCGCCGAA
TTCACAAATGGCAGTATTCATCCACAATTTTAAAAGAAAAGGGGGGATTGGGGGGTACAGTGCAGGGGAA
AGAATAGTAGACATAATAGCAACAGACATACAAACTAAAGAATTACAAAAACAAATTACAAAAATTCAAA
ATTTTCGGGTTTATTACAGGGACAGCAGAGATCCAGTTTGGACTAGTCGTGAGGCTCCGGTGCCCGTCAG
TGGGCAGAGCGCACATCGCCCACAGTCCCCGAGAAGTTGGGGGGAGGGGTCGGCAATTGAACCGGTGCCT
AGAGAAGGTGGCGCGGGGTAAACTGGGAAAGTGATGTCGTGTACTGGCTCCGCCTTTTTCCCGAGGGTGG
GGGAGAACCGTATATAAGTGCAGTAGTCGCCGTGAACGTTCTTTTTCGCAACGGGTTTGCCGCCAGAACA
CAGGTAAGTGCCGTGTGTGGTTCCCGCGGGCCTGGCCTCTTTACGGGTTATGGCCCTTGCGTGCCTTGAA
TTACTTCCACCTGGCTGCAGTACGTGATTCTTGATCCCGAGCTTCGGGTTGGAAGTGGGTGGGAGAGTTC
GAGGCCTTGCGCTTAAGGAGCCCCTTCGCCTCGTGCTTGAGTTGAGGCCTGGCCTGGGCGCTGGGGCCGC
CGCGTGCGAATCTGGTGGCACCTTCGCGCCTGTCTCGCTGCTTTCGATAAGTCTCTAGCCATTTAAAATT
TTTGATGACCTGCTGCGACGCTTTTTTTCTGGCAAGATAGTCTTGTAAATGCGGGCCAAGATCTGCACAC
TGGTATTTCGGTTTTTGGGGCCGCGGGCGGCGACGGGGCCCGTGCGTCCCAGCGCACATGTTCGGCGAGG
CGGGGCCTGCGAGCGCGGCCACCGAGAATCGGACGGGGGTAGTCTCAAGCTGGCCGGCCTGCTCTGGTGC
CTGGCCTCGCGCCGCCGTGTATCGCCCCGCCCTGGGCGGCAAGGCTGGCCCGGTCGGCACCAGTTGCGTG
AGCGGAAAGATGGCCGCTTCCCGGCCCTGCTGCAGGGAGCTCAAAATGGAGGACGCGGCGCTCGGGAGAG
CGGGCGGGTGAGTCACCCACACAAAGGAAAAGGGCCTTTCCGTCCTCAGCCGTCGCTTCATGTGACTCCA
CGGAGTACCGGGCGCCGTCCAGGCACCTCGATTAGTTCTCGAGCTTTTGGAGTACGTCGTCTTTAGGTTG
GGGGGAGGGGTTTTATGCGATGGAGTTTCCCCACACTGAGTGGGTGGAGACTGAAGTTAGGCCAGCTTGG
CACTTGATGTAATTCTCCTTGGAATTTGCCCTTTTTGAGTTTGGATCTTGGTTCATTCTCAAGCCTCAGA
CAGTGGTTCAAAGTTTTTTTCTTCCATTTCAGGTGTCGTGAAGCGGCCCTGCAGATATCAACAAGTTTGT
ACAAAAAAGCAGGCACCATGCGACCCTCCGGGACGGCCGGGGCAGCGCTCCTGGCGCTGCTGGCTGCGCT
CTGCCCGGCGAGTCGGGCTCTGGAGGAAAAGAAAGTTTGCCAAGGCACGAGTAACAAGCTCACGCAGTTG
GGCACTTTTGAAGATCATTTTCTCAGCCTCCAGAGGATGTTCAATAACTGTGAGGTGGTCCTTGGGAATT
TGGAAATTACCTATGTGCAGAGGAATTATGATCTTTCCTTCTTAAAGACCATCCAGGAGGTGGCTGGTTA
TGTCCTCATTGCCCTCAACACAGTGGAGCGAATTCCTTTGGAAAACCTGCAGATCATCAGAGGAAATATG
TACTACGAAAATTCCTATGCCTTAGCAGTCTTATCTAACTATGATGCAAATAAAACCGGACTGAAGGAGC
TGCCCATGAGAAATTTACAGGAAATCCTGCATGGCGCCGTGCGGTTCAGCAACAACCCTGCCCTGTGCAA
CGTGGAGAGCATCCAGTGGCGGGACATAGTCAGCAGTGACTTTCTCAGCAACATGTCGATGGACTTCCAG
AACCACCTGGGCAGCTGCCAAAAGTGTGATCCAAGCTGTCCCAATGGGAGCTGCTGGGGTGCAGGAGAGG
AGAACTGCCAGAAACTGACCAAAATCATCTGTGCCCAGCAGTGCTCCGGGCGCTGCCGTGGCAAGTCCCC
CAGTGACTGCTGCCACAACCAGTGTGCTGCAGGCTGCACAGGCCCCCGGGAGAGCGACTGCCTGGTCTGC
CGCAAATTCCGAGACGAAGCCACGTGCAAGGACACCTGCCCCCCACTCATGCTCTACAACCCCACCACGT
ACCAGATGGATGTGAACCCCGAGGGCAAATACAGCTTTGGTGCCACCTGCGTGAAGAAGTGTCCCCGTAA
TTATGTGGTGACAGATCACGGCTCGTGCGTCCGAGCCTGTGGGGCCGACAGCTATGAGATGGAGGAAGAC
GGCGTCCGCAAGTGTAAGAAGTGCGAAGGGCCTTGCCGCAAAGTGTGTAACGGAATAGGTATTGGTGAAT
TTAAAGACTCACTCTCCATAAATGCTACGAATATTAAACACTTCAAAAACTGCACCTCCATCAGTGGCGA
TCTCCACATCCTGCCGGTGGCATTTAGGGGTGACTCCTTCACACATACTCCTCCTCTGGATCCACAGGAA
CTGGATATTCTGAAAACCGTAAAGGAAATCACAGGGTTTTTGCTGATTCAGGCTTGGCCTGAAAACAGGA
CGGACCTCCATGCCTTTGAGAACCTAGAAATCATACGCGGCAGGACCAAGCAACATGGTCAGTTTTCTCT
TGCAGTCGTCAGCCTGAACATAACATCCTTGGGATTACGCTCCCTCAAGGAGATAAGTGATGGAGATGTG
ATAATTTCAGGAAACAAAAATTTGTGCTATGCAAATACAATAAACTGGAAAAAACTGTTTGGGACCTCCG
GTCAGAAAACCAAAATTATAAGCAACAGAGGTGAAAACAGCTGCAAGGCCACAGGCCAGGTCTGCCATGC
CTTGTGCTCCCCCGAGGGCTGCTGGGGCCCGGAGCCCAGGGACTGCGTCTCTTGCCGGAATGTCAGCCGA
GGCAGGGAATGCGTGGACAAGTGCAACCTTCTGGAGGGTGAGCCAAGGGAGTTTGTGGAGAACTCTGAGT
GCATACAGTGCCACCCAGAGTGCCTGCCTCAGGCCATGAACATCACCTGCACAGGACGGGGACCAGACAA
CTGTATCCAGTGTGCCCACTACATTGACGGCCCCCACTGCGTCAAGACCTGCCCGGCAGGAGTCATGGGA
GAAAACAACACCCTGGTCTGGAAGTACGCAGACGCCGGCCATGTGTGCCACCTGTGCCATCCAAACTGCA
CCTACGGATGCACTGGGCCAGGTCTTGAAGGCTGTCCAACGAATGGGCCTAAGATCCCGTCCATCGCCAC
TGGGATGGTGGGGGCCCTCCTCTTGCTGCTGGTGGTGGCCCTGGGGATCGGCCTCTTCATGCGAAGGCGC
CACATCGTTCGGAAGCGCACGCTGCGGAGGCTGCTGCAGGAGAGGGAGCTTGTGGAGCCTCTTACACCCA
GTGGAGAAGCTCCCAACCAAGCTCTCTTGAGGATCTTGAAGGAAACTGAATTCAAAAAGATCAAAGTGCT
GGGCTCCGGTGCGTTCGGCACGGTGTATAAGGGACTCTGGATCCCAGAAGGTGAGAAAGTTAAAATTCCC
GCCGCTATCAAGGAATTAAGAGAAGCAACATCTCCGAAAGCCAACAAGGAAATCCTCGATGAAGCCTACG
TGATGGCCAGCGTGGACAACCCCCACGTGTGCCGCCTGCTGGGCATCTGCCTCACCTCCACCGTGCAGCT
CATCACGCAGCTCATGCCCTTCGGCTGCCTCCTGGACTATGTCCGGGAACACAAAGACAATATTGGCTCC
CAGTACCTGCTCAACTGGTGTGTGCAGATCGCAAAGGGCATGAACTACTTGGAGGACCGTCGCTTGGTGC
ACCGCGACCTGGCAGCCAGGAACGTACTGGTGAAAACACCGCAGCATGTCAAGATCACAGATTTTGGGCT
GGCCAAACTGCTGGGTGCGGAAGAGAAAGAATACCATGCAGAAGGAGGCAAAGTGCCTATCAAGTGGATG
GCATTGGAATCAATTTTACACAGAATCTATACCCACCAGAGTGATGTCTGGAGCTACGGGGTGACCGTTT
GGGAGTTGATGACCTTTGGATCCAAGCCATATGACGGAATCCCTGCCAGCGAGATCTCCTCCATCCTGGA
GAAAGGAGAACGCCTCCCTCAGCCACCCATATGTACCATCGATGTCTACATGATCATGGTCAAGTGCTGG
ATGATAGACGCAGATAGTCGCCCAAAGTTCCGTGAGTTGATCATCGAATTCTCCAAAATGGCCCGAGACC
CCCAGCGCTACCTTGTCATTCAGGGGGATGAAAGAATGCATTTGCCAAGTCCTACAGACTCCAACTTCTA
CCGTGCCCTGATGGATGAAGAAGACATGGACGACGTGGTGGATGCCGACGAGTACCTCATCCCACAGCAG
GGCTTCTTCAGCAGCCCCTCCACGTCACGGACTCCCCTCCTGAGCTCTCTGAGTGCAACCAGCAACAATT
CCACCGTGGCTTGCATTGATAGAAATGGGCTGCAAAGCTGTCCCATCAAGGAAGACAGCTTCTTGCAGCG
ATACAGCTCAGACCCCACAGGCGCCTTGACTGAGGACAGCATAGACGACACCTTCCTCCCAGTGCCTGAA
TACATAAACCAGTCCGTTCCCAAAAGGCCCGCTGGCTCTGTGCAGAATCCTGTCTATCACAATCAGCCTC
TGAACCCCGCGCCCAGCAGAGACCCACACTACCAGGACCCCCACAGCACTGCAGTGGGCAACCCCGAGTA
TCTCAACACTGTCCAGCCCACCTGTGTCAACAGCACATTCGACAGCCCTGCCCACTGGGCCCAGAAAGGC
AGCCACCAAATTAGCCTGGACAACCCTGACTACCAGCAGGACTTCTTTCCCAAGGAAGCCAAGCCAAATG
GCATCTTTAAGGGCTCCACAGCTGAAAATGCAGAATACCTAAGGGTCGCGCCACAAAGCAGTGAATTTAT
TGGAGCATAGAACCCAGCTTTCTTGTACAAAGTGGTGATATCCAATTAACCCTCACTAAAGGATGATGTG
TTTGATTTGAATTGAACCCTATAGTGAGTCGTATTACCACCCAACTTTTCTATACAAAGTGGTTGATATC
CAGCACAGTGGCGGCCGCTCGAGTCTAGAGGGCCCGCGGTTCGAAGGTAAGCCTATCCCTAACCCTCTCC
TCGGTCTCGATTCTACGCGTACCGGTTAGTAATGAGATCCCTCCCCCCCCCCTAACGTTACTGGCCGAAG
CCGCTTGGAATAAGGCCGGTGTGCGTTTGTCTATATGTTATTTTCCACCATATTGCCGTCTTTTGGCAAT
GTGAGGGCCCGGAAACCTGGCCCTGTCTTCTTGACGAGCATTCCTAGGGGTCTTTCCCCTCTCGCCAAAG
GAATGCAAGGTCTGTTGAATGTCGTGAAGGAAGCAGTTCCTCTGGAAGCTTCTTGAAGACAAACAACGTC
TGTAGCGACCCTTTGCAGGCAGCGGAACCCCCCACCTGGCGACAGGTGCCTCTGCGGCCAAAAGCCACGT
GTATAAGATACACCTGCAAAGGCGGCACAACCCCAGTGCCACGTTGTGAGTTGGATAGTTGTGGAAAGAG
TCAAATGGCTCTCCTCAAGCGTATTCAACAAGGGGCTGAAGGATGCCCAGAAGGTACCCCATTGTATGGG
ATCTGATCTGGGGCCTCGGTGCACATGCTTTACATGTGTTTAGTCGAGGTTAAAAAAACGTCTAGGCCCC
CCGAACCACGGGGACGTGGTTTTCCTTTGAAAAACACGATGATAATATGGCCACACATATGACCGAGTAC
AAGCCCACGGTGCGCCTCGCCACCCGCGACGACGTCCCCAGGGCCGTACGCACCCTCGCCGCCGCGTTCG
CCGACTACCCCGCCACGCGCCACACCGTCGATCCGGACCGCCACATCGAGCGGGTCACCGAGCTGCAAGA
ACTCTTCCTCACGCGCGTCGGGCTCGACATCGGCAAGGTGTGGGTCGCGGACGACGGCGCCGCGGTGGCG
GTCTGGACCACGCCGGAGAGCGTCGAAGCGGGGGCGGTGTTCGCCGAGATCGGCCCGCGCATGGCCGAGT
TGAGCGGTTCCCGGCTGGCCGCGCAGCAACAGATGGAAGGCCTCCTGGCGCCGCACCGGCCCAAGGAGCC
CGCGTGGTTCCTGGCCACCGTCGGCGTCTCGCCCGACCACCAGGGCAAGGGTCTGGGCAGCGCCGTCGTG
CTCCCCGGAGTGGAGGCGGCCGAGCGCGCCGGGGTGCCCGCCTTCCTGGAGACCTCCGCGCCCCGCAACC
TCCCCTTCTACGAGCGGCTCGGCTTCACCGTCACCGCCGACGTCGAGGTGCCCGAAGGACCGCGCACCTG
GTGCATGACCCGCAAGCCCGGTGCCTAAATCGATAGATCCTAATCAACCTCTGGATTACAAAATTTGTGA
AAGATTGACTGGTATTCTTAACTATGTTGCTCCTTTTACGCTATGTGGATACGCTGCTTTAATGCCTTTG
TATCATGCTATTGCTTCCCGTATGGCTTTCATTTTCTCCTCCTTGTATAAATCCTGGTTGCTGTCTCTTT
ATGAGGAGTTGTGGCCCGTTGTCAGGCAACGTGGCGTGGTGTGCACTGTGTTTGCTGACGCAACCCCCAC
TGGTTGGGGCATTGCCACCACCTGTCAGCTCCTTTCCGGGACTTTCGCTTTCCCCCTCCCTATTGCCACG
GCGGAACTCATCGCCGCCTGCCTTGCCCGCTGCTGGACAGGGGCTCGGCTGTTGGGCACTGACAATTCCG
TGGTGTTGTCGGGGAAATCATCGTCCTTTCCTTGGCTGCTCGCCTGTGTTGCCACCTGGATTCTGCGCGG
GACGTCCTTCTGCTACGTCCCTTCGGCCCTCAATCCAGCGGACCTTCCTTCCCGCGGCCTGCTGCCGGCT
CTGCGGCCTCTTCCGCGTCTTCGCCTTCGCCCTCAGACGAGTCGGATCTCCCTTTGGGCCGCCTCCCCGC
CTGAGATCCTTTAAGACCAATGACTTACAAGGCAGCTGTAGATCTTAGCCACTTTTTAAAAGAAAAGGGG
GGACTGGAAGGGCTAATTCACTCCCAACGAAGACAAGATCTGCTTTTTGCTTGTACTGGGTCTCTCTGGT
TAGACCAGATCTGAGCCTGGGAGCTCTCTGGCTAACTAGGGAACCCACTGCTTAAGCCTCAATAAAGCTT
GCCTTGAGTGCTTCAAGTAGTGTGTGCCCGTCTGTTGTGTGACTCTGGTAACTAGAGATCCCTCAGACCC
TTTTAGTCAGTGTGGAAAATCTCTAGCAGTAGTAGTTCATGTCATCTTATTATTCAGTATTTATAACTTG
CAAAGAAATGAATATCAGAGAGTGAGAGGCCCGGGTTAATTAAGGAAAGGGCTAGATCATTCTTGAAGAC
GAAAGGGCCTCGTGATACGCCTATTTTTATAGGTTAATGTCATGATAATAATGGTTTCTTAGACGTCAGG
TGGCACTTTTCGGGGAAATGTGCGCGGAACCCCTATTTGTTTATTTTTCTAAATACATTCAAATATGTAT
CCGCTCATGAGACAATAACCCTGATAAATGCTTCAATAATATTGAAAAAGGAAGAGTATGAGTATTCAAC
ATTTCCGTGTCGCCCTTATTCCCTTTTTTGCGGCATTTTGCCTTCCTGTTTTTGCTCACCCAGAAACGCT
GGTGAAAGTAAAAGATGCTGAAGATCAGTTGGGTGCACGAGTGGGTTACATCGAACTGGATCTCAACAGC
GGTAAGATCCTTGAGAGTTTTCGCCCCGAAGAACGTTTTCCAATGATGAGCACTTTTAAAGTTCTGCTAT
GTGGCGCGGTATTATCCCGTGTTGACGCCGGGCAAGAGCAACTCGGTCGCCGCATACACTATTCTCAGAA
TGACTTGGTTGAGTACTCACCAGTCACAGAAAAGCATCTTACGGATGGCATGACAGTAAGAGAATTATGC
AGTGCTGCCATAACCATGAGTGATAACACTGCGGCCAACTTACTTCTGACAACGATCGGAGGACCGAAGG
AGCTAACCGCTTTTTTGCACAACATGGGGGATCATGTAACTCGCCTTGATCGTTGGGAACCGGAGCTGAA
TGAAGCCATACCAAACGACGAGCGTGACACCACGATGCCTGTAGCAATGGCAACAACGTTGCGCAAACTA
TTAACTGGCGAACTACTTACTCTAGCTTCCCGGCAACAATTAATAGACTGGATGGAGGCGGATAAAGTTG
CAGGACCACTTCTGCGCTCGGCCCTTCCGGCTGGCTGGTTTATTGCTGATAAATCTGGAGCCGGTGAGCG
TGGGTCTCGCGGTATCATTGCAGCACTGGGGCCAGATGGTAAGCCCTCCCGTATCGTAGTTATCTACACG
ACGGGGAGTCAGGCAACTATGGATGAACGAAATAGACAGATCGCTGAGATAGGTGCCTCACTGATTAAGC
ATTGGTAACTGTCAGACCAAGTTTACTCATATATACTTTAGATTGATTTAAAACTTCATTTTTAATTTAA
AAGGATCTAGGTGAAGATCCTTTTTGATAATCTCATGACCAAAATCCCTTAACGTGAGTTTTCGTTCCAC
TGAGCGTCAGACCCCGTAGAAAAGATCAAAGGATCTTCTTGAGATCCTTTTTTTCTGCGCGTAATCTGCT
GCTTGCAAACAAAAAAACCACCGCTACCAGCGGTGGTTTGTTTGCCGGATCAAGAGCTACCAACTCTTTT
TCCGAAGGTAACTGGCTTCAGCAGAGCGCAGATACCAAATACTGTTCTTCTAGTGTAGCCGTAGTTAGGC
CACCACTTCAAGAACTCTGTAGCACCGCCTACATACCTCGCTCTGCTAATCCTGTTACCAGTGGCTGCTG
CCAGTGGCGATAAGTCGTGTCTTACCGGGTTGGACTCAAGACGATAGTTACCGGATAAGGCGCAGCGGTC
GGGCTGAACGGGGGGTTCGTGCACACAGCCCAGCTTGGAGCGAACGACCTACACCGAACTGAGATACCTA
CAGCGTGAGCTATGAGAAAGCGCCACGCTTCCCGAAGGGAGAAAGGCGGACAGGTATCCGGTAAGCGGCA
GGGTCGGAACAGGAGAGCGCACGAGGGAGCTTCCAGGGGGAAACGCCTGGTATCTTTATAGTCCTGTCGG
GTTTCGCCACCTCTGACTTGAGCGTCGATTTTTGTGATGCTCGTCAGGGGGGCGGAGCCTATGGAAAAAC
GCCAGCAACGCGGCCTTTTTACGGTTCCTGGCCTTTTGCTGGCCTTTTGCTCACATGTTCTTTCCTGCGT
TATCCCCTGATTCTGTGGATAACCGTATTACCGCCTTTGAGTGAGCTGATACCGCTCGCCGCAGCCGAAC
GACCGAGCGCAGCGAGTCAGTGAGCGAGGAAGCGGAAGAGCGCCCAATACGCAAACCGCCTCTCCCCGCG
CGTTGGCCGATTCATTAATGCAGCAAGCTCATGGCTGACTAATTTTTTTTATTTATGCAGAGGCCGAGGC
CGCCTCGGCCTCTGAGCTATTCCAGAAGTAGTGAGGAGGCTTTTTTGGAGGCCTAGGCTTTTGCAAAAAG
CTCCCCGTGGCACGACAGGTTTCCCGACTGGAAAGCGGGCAGTGAGCGCAACGCAATTAATGTGAGTTAG
CTCACTCATTAGGCACCCCAGGCTTTACACTTTATGCTTCCGGCTCGTATGTTGTGTGGAATTGTGAGCG
GATAACAATTTCACACAGGAAACAGCTATGACATGATTACGAATTTCACAAATAAAGCATTTTTTTCACT
GCATTCTAGTTGTGGTTTGTCCAAACTCATCAATGTATCTTATCATGTCTGGATCAACTGGATAACTCAA
GCTAACCAAAATCATCCCAAACTTCCCACCCCATACCCTATTACCACTGCCAATTACCTGTGGTTTCATT
TACTCTAAACCTGTGATTCCTCTGAATTATTTTCATTTTAAAGAAATTGTATTTGTTAAATATGTACTAC
AAACTTAGTAGT
Features (pLannotate 1.2.2; 30 found; start..end, strand, type, name):
    377..634     +  LTR            5' LTR (truncated): truncated 5' long terminal repeat (LTR) from HIV-1
    681..806     +  misc_feature   HIV-1 Ψ: packaging signal of human immunodeficiency virus type 1
    790..1128    +  CDS            HIV-1 gag (fragment): gag protein from human immunodeficiency virus 1; gag
   1303..1536    +  misc_feature   RRE: The Rev response element (RRE) of HIV-1 allows for Rev-dependent mRNA export from the nucleus to the cytoplasm.
   1913..2013    +  CDS            Rev (fragment): human immunodeficiency virus 1 (HIV-1) Rev protein; rev; enhances nuclear export of unspliced and incompletely spliced viral mRNAs
   2058..2175    +  misc_feature   cPPT/CTS: central polypurine tract and central termination sequence of HIV-1
   2223..3401    +  promoter       EF-1α promoter: strong constitutive promoter for human elongation factor EF-1α
   3422..3442    +  protein_bind   attB1: mutant version of attB; core recombination site for the Gateway® BP reaction BP Clonase™
   3448..7078    +  CDS            EGFR (fragment): precursor of human epidermal growth factor receptor
   7082..7106    -  protein_bind   attB2: mutant version of attB; recombination site for the Gateway® BP reaction BP Clonase™
   7114..7132    +  promoter       T3 promoter: promoter for bacteriophage T3 RNA polymerase
   7158..7176    -  promoter       T7 promoter: promoter for bacteriophage T7 RNA polymerase
   7182..7200    -  protein_bind   attB4 (fragment): mutant version of attB; core recombination site for the Gateway® BP reaction BP Clonase™
   7256..7297    +  CDS            V5 tag: epitope tag from simian virus 5
   7423..7885    +  misc_feature   IRES: internal ribosome entry site (IRES) of the encephalomyocarditis virus (EMCV)
   7899..8496    +  CDS            PuroR (fragment): puromycin N-acetyltransferase; pac from Streptomyces; confers resistance to puromycin
   8512..9100    +  misc_feature   WPRE: woodchuck hepatitis virus posttranscriptional regulatory element
   9108..9173    +  CDS            nef (fragment): NEF_HV1Z2 - Experimental evidence at protein level: Swiss-Prot protein existence level 1. Extracellular Nef protein targets CD4(+) T-lymphocytes for apoptosis by interacting with CXCR4 surface receptors. From Human immunodeficiency virus type 1 group M subtype D (isolate Z2/CDC-Z34) (HIV-1).
   9175..9408    +  LTR            3' LTR (ΔU3): self-inactivating 3' long terminal repeat (LTR) from HIV-1
   9613..9717    +  promoter       AmpR promoter: bla
   9718..10578   +  CDS            AmpR: β-lactamase; bla; confers resistance to ampicillin, carbenicillin, and related antibiotics
  10749..11337   +  rep_origin     ori: high-copy-number ColE1/pMB1/pBR322/pUC origin of replication
  11520..11574   +  CDS            lacI (fragment): lac repressor; lacI; The lac repressor binds to the lac operator to inhibit transcription in E. coli. This inhibition can be relieved by adding lactose or isopropyl-β-D-thiogalactopyranoside (IPTG).
  11580..11673   +  rep_origin     SV40 ori (fragment): SV40 origin of replication
  11698..11735   +  CDS            lacI (fragment): lac repressor; lacI; The lac repressor binds to the lac operator to inhibit transcription in E. coli. This inhibition can be relieved by adding lactose or isopropyl-β-D-thiogalactopyranoside (IPTG).
  11748..11769   +  protein_bind   CAP binding site: CAP binding activates transcription in the presence of cAMP. E. coli catabolite activator protein
  11784..11814   +  promoter       lac promoter: promoter for the E. coli lac operon
  11818..11840   +  protein_bind   lac operator (fragment): The lac repressor binds to the lac operator to inhibit transcription in E. coli. This inhibition can be relieved by adding lactose or isopropyl-β-D-thiogalactopyranoside (IPTG). lac repressor encoded by lacI
  11872..11955   +  polyA_signal   SV40 poly(A) signal (fragment): SV40 polyadenylation signal
  12122..329     +  CDS            nef (fragment) (across the origin): NEF_HV1BR - Experimental evidence at protein level: Swiss-Prot protein existence level 1. Extracellular Nef protein targets CD4(+) T-lymphocytes for apoptosis by interacting with CXCR4 surface receptors (PubMed:14990729). From Human immunodeficiency virus type 1 group M subtype B (isolate BRU/LAI) (HIV-1).
