[The description below was written by a language model from this plasmid's Addgene catalogue record and pLannotate feature annotations shown in this document.]
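Description:
pHAGE-EGFR-V742A is an HIV-1-based lentiviral expression plasmid of about 12.1 kb, built on the pHAGE backbone, that carries the human epidermal growth factor receptor with a V742A substitution. It is propagated in E. coli through a high-copy ColE1/pUC-type origin and selected with ampicillin via the β-lactamase gene. The record lists a recombination-deficient strain (Stbl3), a common choice for plasmids with repeated LTR sequences. Small fragments of lac regulatory elements, an SV40 origin and an SV40 poly(A) signal also lie in the bacterial backbone; these look like leftover vector sequence.

The transfer cassette is bounded by a truncated 5' LTR and a ΔU3 self-inactivating 3' LTR. It includes the Ψ packaging signal with a partial gag sequence, the Rev response element for nuclear export of the genomic RNA, and the cPPT/CTS, which aids transduction. Within it, the constitutive human EF-1α promoter drives the EGFR open reading frame, which sits between attB1 and attB2 sites left by Gateway recombination. A V5 epitope tag is annotated downstream of attB2, but the record does not say whether it is fused in frame to the receptor. An EMCV IRES then allows translation of puromycin N-acetyltransferase from the same transcript, so transduced cells can be selected with puromycin. A WPRE ahead of the 3' LTR enhances transcript expression.

The stated purpose is lentiviral expression of EGFR V742A. The associated publication concerns systematic functional annotation of somatic cancer mutations, which suggests use in stable expression of this variant in mammalian cells to assess its functional effects.
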