Addgene plasmid #116314: pHAGE-EGFR-V742A
Purpose: Lentiviral expression of EGFR V742A
Depositing lab: Gordon Mills & Kenneth Scott. Depositing organization: Baylor College of Medicine. Publication: Systematic Functional Annotation of Somatic Mutations in Cancer. Ng PK, Li J, Jeong KJ, Shao S, Chen H, Tsang YH, Sengupta S, Wang Z, Bhavana VH, Tran R, Soewito S, Minussi DC, Moreno D, Kong K, Dogruluk T, Lu H, Gao J, Tokheim C, Zhou DC, Johnson AM, Zeng J, Ip CKM, Ju Z, Wester M, Yu S, Li Y, Vellano CP, Schultz N, Karchin R, Ding L, Lu Y, Cheung LWT, Chen K, Shaw KR, Meric-Bernstam F, Scott KL, Yi S, Sahni N, Liang H, Mills GB. Cancer Cell. 2018 Mar 12;33(3):450-462.e10. doi: 10.1016/j.ccell.2018.01.021. PubMed 29533785.
Backbone
  Vector backbone: pHAGE
  Vector type: Lentiviral
Growth in bacteria
  Bacterial resistance: Ampicillin, 100 μg/mL
  Growth temperature: 37°C
  Growth strain: Stbl3
  Copy number: High Copy
Gene/Insert
  Gene/Insert name: EGFR
  Species: H. sapiens (human)
  Mutation: V742A
  Entrez Gene: EGFR (a.k.a. ERBB, ERBB1, ERRP, HER1, NISBD2, NNCIS, PIG61, mENA)
  Cloning method: Gateway Cloning
Terms and licenses: Academic/Nonprofit Terms; Industry Terms: Not Available to Industry
How to cite: pHAGE-EGFR-V742A was a gift from Gordon Mills & Kenneth Scott (Addgene plasmid # 116314 ; http://n2t.net/addgene:116314 ; RRID:Addgene_116314)
