>Addgene plasmid #116314 | pHAGE-EGFR-V742A | depositor partial sequence | sequence record 219188 | insert
ATGCGACCCTCCGGGACGGCCGGGGCAGCGCTCCTGGCGCTGCTGGCTGCGCTCTGCCCGGCGAGTCGGG
CTCTGGAGGAAAAGAAAGTTTGCCAAGGCACGAGTAACAAGCTCACGCAGTTGGGCACTTTTGAAGATCA
TTTTCTCAGCCTCCAGAGGATGTTCAATAACTGTGAGGTGGTCCTTGGGAATTTGGAAATTACCTATGTG
CAGAGGAATTATGATCTTTCCTTCTTAAAGACCATCCAGGAGGTGGCTGGTTATGTCCTCATTGCCCTCA
ACACAGTGGAGCGAATTCCTTTGGAAAACCTGCAGATCATCAGAGGAAATATGTACTACGAAAATTCCTA
TGCCTTAGCAGTCTTATCTAACTATGATGCAAATAAAACCGGACTGAAGGAGCTGCCCATGAGAAATTTA
CAGGAAATCCTGCATGGCGCCGTGCGGTTCAGCAACAACCCTGCCCTGTGCAACGTGGAGAGCATCCAGT
GGCGGGACATAGTCAGCAGTGACTTTCTCAGCAACATGTCGATGGACTTCCAGAACCACCTGGGCAGCTG
CCAAAAGTGTGATCCAAGCTGTCCCAATGGGAGCTGCTGGGGTGCAGGAGAGGAGAACTGCCAGAAACTG
ACCAAAATCATCTGTGCCCAGCAGTGCTCCGGGCGCTGCCGTGGCAAGTCCCCCAGTGACTGCTGCCACA
ACCAGTGTGCTGCAGGCTGCACAGGCCCCCGGGAGAGCGACTGCCTGGTCTGCCGCAAATTCCGAGACGA
AGCCACGTGCAAGGACACCTGCCCCCCACTCATGCTCTACAACCCCACCACGTACCAGATGGATGTGAAC
CCCGAGGGCAAATACAGCTTTGGTGCCACCTGCGTGAAGAAGTGTCCCCGTAATTATGTGGTGACAGATC
ACGGCTCGTGCGTCCGAGCCTGTGGGGCCGACAGCTATGAGATGGAGGAAGACGGCGTCCGCAAGTGTAA
GAAGTGCGAAGGGCCTTGCCGCAAAGTGTGTAACGGAATAGGTATTGGTGAATTTAAAGACTCACTCTCC
ATAAATGCTACGAATATTAAACACTTCAAAAACTGCACCTCCATCAGTGGCGATCTCCACATCCTGCCGG
TGGCATTTAGGGGTGACTCCTTCACACATACTCCTCCTCTGGATCCACAGGAACTGGATATTCTGAAAAC
CGTAAAGGAAATCACAGGGTTTTTGCTGATTCAGGCTTGGCCTGAAAACAGGACGGACCTCCATGCCTTT
GAGAACCTAGAAATCATACGCGGCAGGACCAAGCAACATGGTCAGTTTTCTCTTGCAGTCGTCAGCCTGA
ACATAACATCCTTGGGATTACGCTCCCTCAAGGAGATAAGTGATGGAGATGTGATAATTTCAGGAAACAA
AAATTTGTGCTATGCAAATACAATAAACTGGAAAAAACTGTTTGGGACCTCCGGTCAGAAAACCAAAATT
ATAAGCAACAGAGGTGAAAACAGCTGCAAGGCCACAGGCCAGGTCTGCCATGCCTTGTGCTCCCCCGAGG
GCTGCTGGGGCCCGGAGCCCAGGGACTGCGTCTCTTGCCGGAATGTCAGCCGAGGCAGGGAATGCGTGGA
CAAGTGCAACCTTCTGGAGGGTGAGCCAAGGGAGTTTGTGGAGAACTCTGAGTGCATACAGTGCCACCCA
GAGTGCCTGCCTCAGGCCATGAACATCACCTGCACAGGACGGGGACCAGACAACTGTATCCAGTGTGCCC
ACTACATTGACGGCCCCCACTGCGTCAAGACCTGCCCGGCAGGAGTCATGGGAGAAAACAACACCCTGGT
CTGGAAGTACGCAGACGCCGGCCATGTGTGCCACCTGTGCCATCCAAACTGCACCTACGGATGCACTGGG
CCAGGTCTTGAAGGCTGTCCAACGAATGGGCCTAAGATCCCGTCCATCGCCACTGGGATGGTGGGGGCCC
TCCTCTTGCTGCTGGTGGTGGCCCTGGGGATCGGCCTCTTCATGCGAAGGCGCCACATCGTTCGGAAGCG
CACGCTGCGGAGGCTGCTGCAGGAGAGGGAGCTTGTGGAGCCTCTTACACCCAGTGGAGAAGCTCCCAAC
CAAGCTCTCTTGAGGATCTTGAAGGAAACTGAATTCAAAAAGATCAAAGTGCTGGGCTCCGGTGCGTTCG
GCACGGTGTATAAGGGACTCTGGATCCCAGAAGGTGAGAAAGTTAAAATTCCCGCCGCTATCAAGGAATT
AAGAGAAGCAACATCTCCGAAAGCCAACAAGGAAATCCTCGATGAAGCCTACGTGATGGCCAGCGTGGAC
AACCCCCACGTGTGCCGCCTGCTGGGCATCTGCCTCACCTCCACCGTGCAGCTCATCACGCAGCTCATGC
CCTTCGGCTGCCTCCTGGACTATGTCCGGGAACACAAAGACAATATTGGCTCCCAGTACCTGCTCAACTG
GTGTGTGCAGATCGCAAAGGGCATGAACTACTTGGAGGACCGTCGCTTGGTGCACCGCGACCTGGCAGCC
AGGAACGTACTGGTGAAAACACCGCAGCATGTCAAGATCACAGATTTTGGGCTGGCCAAACTGCTGGGTG
CGGAAGAGAAAGAATACCATGCAGAAGGAGGCAAAGTGCCTATCAAGTGGATGGCATTGGAATCAATTTT
ACACAGAATCTATACCCACCAGAGTGATGTCTGGAGCTACGGGGTGACCGTTTGGGAGTTGATGACCTTT
GGATCCAAGCCATATGACGGAATCCCTGCCAGCGAGATCTCCTCCATCCTGGAGAAAGGAGAACGCCTCC
CTCAGCCACCCATATGTACCATCGATGTCTACATGATCATGGTCAAGTGCTGGATGATAGACGCAGATAG
TCGCCCAAAGTTCCGTGAGTTGATCATCGAATTCTCCAAAATGGCCCGAGACCCCCAGCGCTACCTTGTC
ATTCAGGGGGATGAAAGAATGCATTTGCCAAGTCCTACAGACTCCAACTTCTACCGTGCCCTGATGGATG
AAGAAGACATGGACGACGTGGTGGATGCCGACGAGTACCTCATCCCACAGCAGGGCTTCTTCAGCAGCCC
CTCCACGTCACGGACTCCCCTCCTGAGCTCTCTGAGTGCAACCAGCAACAATTCCACCGTGGCTTGCATT
GATAGAAATGGGCTGCAAAGCTGTCCCATCAAGGAAGACAGCTTCTTGCAGCGATACAGCTCAGACCCCA
CAGGCGCCTTGACTGAGGACAGCATAGACGACACCTTCCTCCCAGTGCCTGAATACATAAACCAGTCCGT
TCCCAAAAGGCCCGCTGGCTCTGTGCAGAATCCTGTCTATCACAATCAGCCTCTGAACCCCGCGCCCAGC
AGAGACCCACACTACCAGGACCCCCACAGCACTGCAGTGGGCAACCCCGAGTATCTCAACACTGTCCAGC
CCACCTGTGTCAACAGCACATTCGACAGCCCTGCCCACTGGGCCCAGAAAGGCAGCCACCAAATTAGCCT
GGACAACCCTGACTACCAGCAGGACTTCTTTCCCAAGGAAGCCAAGCCAAATGGCATCTTTAAGGGCTCC
ACAGCTGAAAATGCAGAATACCTAAGGGTCGCGCCACAAAGCAGTGAATTTATTGGAGCATGA
